Addgene plasmid #178177: modRNAc0-ABE8e-P2A-GFP
Purpose: IVT template plasmid for making ABE8e-P2A-GFP modRNA
Depositing lab: Xiaojun Lian. Publication: Robust genome editing via modRNA-based Cas9 or base editor in human pluripotent stem cells. Haideri T, Howells A, Jiang Y, Yang J, Bao X, Lian XL. Cell Rep Methods. 2022 Sep 7;2(9):100290. doi: 10.1016/j.crmeth.2022.100290. eCollection 2022 Sep 19. PubMed 36160051.
Backbone
  Vector backbone: modRNA cap0 plasmid
  Vector type: IVT template plasmid
Growth in bacteria
  Bacterial resistance: Ampicillin, 100 μg/mL
  Growth temperature: 37°C
  Growth strain: NEB Stable
  Copy number: High Copy
Gene/Insert
  Gene/Insert name: ABE8e
  Species: Synthetic; base editor ABE8e
  Promoter: T7 promoter
  Tag / fusion protein: P2A-GFP (C terminal on insert)
  Cloning method: Restriction Enzyme; 5′ cloning site EcoR1 (not destroyed); 3′ cloning site Spe1 (not destroyed)
  Sequencing primers: 5′ T7 promoter; 3′ M13 Rvs
Resource information
  A portion of this plasmid was derived from a plasmid made by: ABE8e was cloned from addgene plasmid 138495 ABE8e(TadA-8e V106W).
Terms and licenses: Academic/Nonprofit Terms; Industry Terms: Not Available to Industry
Depositor comments: Please visit https://www.biorxiv.org/content/10.1101/2022.05.24.493220v1 for bioRxiv preprint.
How to cite: modRNAc0-ABE8e-P2A-GFP was a gift from Xiaojun Lian (Addgene plasmid # 178177 ; http://n2t.net/addgene:178177 ; RRID:Addgene_178177)
