[The description below was written by a language model from this plasmid's Addgene catalogue record and pLannotate feature annotations shown in this document.]
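Description:
modRNAc0-ABE8e-P2A-GFP is a bacterial template plasmid for in vitro transcription, built on a "modRNA cap0" backbone and intended for producing modified mRNA (modRNA) that encodes the adenine base editor ABE8e together with a GFP reporter. It is not itself an expression vector for mammalian cells; the RNA made from it is the delivered reagent, and the associated work concerns genome editing in human pluripotent stem cells. The plasmid is propagated in E. coli from a high-copy ColE1/pUC-type origin under ampicillin selection (β-lactamase with its own promoter). It also carries cloning-vector remnants: an f1 origin, lacZα and lacI fragments, the lac promoter/operator with its CAP binding site, and an SP6 promoter on the far side of the insert.

The payload lies on the minus strand of the roughly 8.8 kb sequenced record and is read from a T7 promoter. Downstream of T7, the annotation finds an E. coli TadA-derived deaminase domain, which corresponds to the evolved TadA-8e; the source plasmid is listed as carrying the V106W variant. This is followed by Streptococcus pyogenes Cas9, annotated as an N-terminal portion carrying D10A and a C-terminal portion. That arrangement fits the nickase architecture typical of adenine base editors, although the record does not spell this out. EGFP follows and spans the numbering origin. According to the catalogue it is joined through a P2A self-cleaving peptide, which the feature table does not annotate, so editor and reporter are translated from one transcript as separate proteins and fluorescence marks cells that received the RNA. A fragment of the human β-globin polyadenylation region lies after EGFP, at the 3′ end of the transcription unit. The insert was cloned between EcoRI and SpeI sites, both retained.
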