Features (pLannotate 1.2.2; 17 found; start..end, strand, type, name):
    619..3113    -  CDS            Cas9(C) (fragment): C-terminal portion of Streptococcus pyogenes Cas9 (Zetsche et al., 2015)
   3114..4715    -  CDS            dCas9(N): N-terminal portion of catalytically inactive Streptococcus pyogenes dCas9 carrying the D10A mutation (Zetsche et al., 2015)
   4818..5309    -  CDS            tadA: TADA_ECOLI - Also known as yfhC. Experimental evidence at protein level: Swiss-Prot protein existence level 1. Catalyzes the deamination of adenosine to inosine at the wobble position 34 of tRNA(Arg2). Essential for cell viability. From Escherichia coli (strain K12).
   5463..5481    -  promoter       T7 promoter: promoter for bacteriophage T7 RNA polymerase
   5484..5641    +  CDS            lacZα (fragment): LacZα fragment of β-galactosidase; lacZ fragment
   5645..6073    +  rep_origin     f1 ori (sequence partly withheld): f1 bacteriophage origin of replication; arrow indicates direction of (+) strand synthesis
   6101..6151    -  misc_feature   bom (fragment): basis of mobility region from pBR322
   6178..6282    +  promoter       AmpR promoter: bla
   6283..7143    +  CDS            AmpR: β-lactamase; bla; confers resistance to ampicillin, carbenicillin, and related antibiotics
   7314..7902    +  rep_origin     ori: high-copy-number ColE1/pMB1/pBR322/pUC origin of replication
   8085..8177    +  CDS            lacI (fragment): lac repressor; lacI; The lac repressor binds to the lac operator to inhibit transcription in E. coli. This inhibition can be relieved by adding lactose or isopropyl-β-D-thiogalactopyranoside (IPTG).
   8190..8211    +  protein_bind   CAP binding site: CAP binding activates transcription in the presence of cAMP. E. coli catabolite activator protein
   8226..8256    +  promoter       lac promoter: promoter for the E. coli lac operon
   8264..8280    +  protein_bind   lac operator: The lac repressor binds to the lac operator to inhibit transcription in E. coli. This inhibition can be relieved by adding lactose or isopropyl-β-D-thiogalactopyranoside (IPTG). lac repressor encoded by lacI
   8322..8340    +  promoter       SP6 promoter: promoter for bacteriophage SP6 RNA polymerase
   8367..8498    -  polyA_signal   β-globin poly(A) (fragment): human β-globin polyadenylation signal
   8531..479     -  CDS            EGFP (across the origin): EGFP is a basic (constitutively fluorescent) green fluorescent protein published in 1996, derived from Aequorea victoria. It is reported to be a rapidly-maturing weak dimer with moderate acid sensitivity.
>Addgene plasmid #178177 | modRNAc0-ABE8e-P2A-GFP | addgene full sequence | sequence record 351478 | Addgene NGS Result
TTCTTCTGCTTGTCGGCCATGATATAGACGTTGTGGCTGTTGTAGTTGTACTCCAGCTTGTGCCCCAGGA
TGTTGCCGTCCTCCTTGAAGTCGATGCCCTTCAGCTCGATGCGGTTCACCAGGGTGTCGCCCTCGAACTT
CACCTCGGCGCGGGTCTTGTAGTTGCCGTCGTCCTTGAAGAAGATGGTGCGCTCCTGGACGTAGCCTTCG
GGCATGGCGGACTTGAAGAAGTCGTGCTGCTTCATGTGGTCGGGGTAGCGGCTGAAGCACTGCACGCCGT
AGGTCAGGGTGGTCACGAGGGTGGGCCAGGGCACGGGCAGCTTGCCGGTGGTGCAGATGAACTTCAGGGT
CAGCTTGCCGTAGGTGGCATCGCCCTCGCCCTCGCCGGACACGCTGAACTTGTGGCCGTTTACGTCGCCG
TCCAGCTCGACCAGGATGGGCACCACCCCGGTGAACAGCTCCTCGCCCTTGCTCACCATTGGCCCGGGAT
TCTCTTCGACATCCCCTGCTTGTTTCAACAGGGAGAAGTTAGTGGCGCCGCTGCCGCTAGCGACTTTCCT
CTTCTTCTTGGGCTCGAATTCGCTGCCGTCGGCGGTTCTTTTTGAGCCGCCAGAGTCACCTCCCAGCTGA
GACAGGTCGATCCGTGTCTCGTACAGGCCGGTGATGCTCTGGTGGATCAGGGTGGCGTCCAGCACCTCTT
TGGTGCTGGTGTACCTCTTCCGGTCGATGGTGGTGTCAAAGTACTTGAAGGCGGCAGGGGCTCCCAGATT
GGTCAGGGTAAACAGGTGGATGATATTCTCGGCCTGCTCTCTGATGGGCTTATCCCGGTGCTTGTTGTAG
GCGGACAGCACTTTGTCCAGATTAGCGTCGGCCAGGATCACTCTCTTGGAGAACTCGCTGATCTGCTCGA
TGATCTCGTCCAGGTAGTGCTTGTGCTGTTCCACAAACAGCTGTTTCTGCTCATTATCCTCGGGGGAGCC
CTTCAGCTTCTCATAGTGGCTGGCCAGGTACAGGAAGTTCACATATTTGGAGGGCAGGGCCAGTTCGTTT
CCCTTCTGCAGTTCGCCGGCAGAGGCCAGCATTCTCTTCCGGCCGTTTTCCAGCTCGAACAGGGAGTACT
TAGGCAGCTTGATGATCAGGTCCTTTTTCACTTCTTTGTAGCCCTTGGCTTCCAGAAAGTCGATGGGATT
CTTCTCGAAGCTGCTTCTTTCCATGATGGTGATCCCCAGCAGCTCTTTCACACTCTTCAGTTTCTTGGAC
TTGCCCTTTTCCACTTTGGCCACCACCAGCACAGAATAGGCCACGGTGGGGCTGTCGAAGCCGCCGTACT
TCTTAGGGTCCCAGTCCTTCTTTCTGGCGATCAGCTTATCGCTGTTCCTCTTGGGCAGGATAGACTCTTT
GCTGAAGCCGCCTGTCTGCACCTCGGTCTTTTTCACGATATTCACTTGGGGCATGCTCAGCACTTTCCGC
ACGGTGGCAAAATCCCGGCCCTTATCCCACACGATCTCCCCGGTTTCGCCGTTTGTCTCGATCAGAGGCC
GCTTCCGGATCTCGCCGTTGGCCAGGGTAATCTCGGTCTTGAAAAAGTTCATGATGTTGCTGTAGAAGAA
GTACTTGGCGGTAGCCTTGCCGATTTCCTGCTCGCTCTTGGCGATCATCTTCCGCACGTCGTACACCTTG
TAGTCGCCGTACACGAACTCGCTTTCCAGCTTAGGGTACTTTTTGATCAGGGCGGTTCCCACGACGGCGT
TCAGGTAGGCGTCGTGGGCGTGGTGGTAGTTGTTGATCTCGCGCACTTTGTAAAACTGGAAATCCTTCCG
GAAATCGGACACCAGCTTGGACTTCAGGGTGATCACTTTCACTTCCCGGATCAGCTTGTCATTCTCGTCG
TACTTAGTGTTCATCCGGGAGTCCAGGATCTGTGCCACGTGCTTTGTGATCTGCCGGGTTTCCACCAGCT
GTCTCTTGATGAAGCCGGCCTTATCCAGTTCGCTCAGGCCGCCTCTCTCGGCCTTGGTCAGATTGTCGAA
CTTTCTCTGGGTAATCAGCTTGGCGTTCAGCAGCTGCCGCCAGTAGTTCTTCATCTTCTTCACGACCTCT
TCGGAGGGCACGTTGTCGCTCTTGCCCCGGTTCTTGTCGCTTCTGGTCAGCACCTTGTTGTCGATGGAGT
CGTCCTTCAGAAAGCTCTGAGGCACGATATGGTCCACATCGTAGTCGGACAGCCGGTTGATGTCCAGTTC
CTGGTCCACGTACATATCCCGCCCATTCTGCAGGTAGTACAGGTACAGCTTCTCGTTCTGCAGCTGGGTG
TTTTCCACGGGGTGTTCTTTCAGGATCTGGCTGCCCAGCTCTTTGATGCCCTCTTCGATCCGCTTCATTC
TCTCGCGGCTGTTCTTCTGTCCCTTCTGGGTGGTCTGGTTCTCTCTGGCCATTTCGATCACGATGTTCTC
GGGCTTGTGCCGGCCCATCACTTTCACGAGCTCGTCCACCACCTTCACTGTCTGCAGGATGCCCTTCTTA
ATGGCGGGGCTGCCGGCCAGATTGGCAATGTGCTCGTGCAGGCTATCGCCCTGGCCGGACACCTGGGCTT
TCTGGATGTCCTCTTTAAAGGTCAGGCTGTCGTCGTGGATCAGCTGCATGAAGTTTCTGTTGGCGAAGCC
GTCGGACTTCAGGAAATCCAGGATTGTCTTGCCGGACTGCTTGTCCCGGATGCCGTTGATCAGCTTCCGG
CTCAGCCTGCCCCAGCCGGTGTATCTCCGCCGCTTCAGCTGCTTCATCACTTTGTCGTCGAACAGGTGGG
CATAGGTTTTCAGCCGTTCCTCGATCATCTCTCTGTCCTCAAACAGTGTCAGGGTCAGCACGATATCTTC
CAGAATGTCCTCGTTTTCCTCATTGTCCAGGAAGTCCTTGTCCTTGATAATTTTCAGCAGATCGTGGTAT
GTGCCCAGGGAGGCGTTGAACCGATCTTCCACGCCGGAGATTTCCACGGAGTCGAAGCACTCGATTTTCT
TGAAGTAGTCCTCTTTCAGCTGCTTCACGGTCACTTTCCGGTTGGTCTTGAACAGCAGGTCCACGATGGC
CTTTTTCTGCTCGCCGCTCAGGAAGGCGGGCTTTCTCATTCCCTCGGTCACGTATTTCACTTTGGTCAGC
TCGTTATACACGGTGAAGTACTCGTACAGCAGGCTGTGCTTGGGCAGCACCTTCTCGTTGGGCAGGTTCT
TATCGAAGTTGGTCATCCGCTCGATGAAGCTCTGGGCGGAAGCGCCCTTGTCCACCACTTCCTCGAAGTT
CCAGGGGGTGATGGTTTCCTCGCTCTTTCTGGTCATCCAGGCGAATCTGCTGTTTCCCCTGGCCAGAGGG
CCCACGTAGTAGGGGATGCGGAAGGTCAGGATCTTCTCGATCTTTTCCCGGTTGTCCTTCAGGAATGGGT
AAAAATCTTCCTGCCGCCGCAGAATGGCGTGCAGCTCTCCCAGGTGGATCTGGTGGGGGATGCTGCCGTT
GTCGAAGGTCCGCTGCTTCCGCAGCAGGTCCTCTCTGTTCAGCTTCACGAGCAGTTCCTCGGTGCCGTCC
ATCTTTTCCAGGATGGGCTTGATGAACTTGTAGAACTCTTCCTGGCTGGCTCCGCCGTCAATGTAGCCGG
CGTAGCCGTTCTTGCTCTGGTCGAAGAAAATCTCTTTGTACTTCTCAGGCAGCTGCTGCCGCACGAGAGC
TTTCAGCAGGGTCAGGTCCTGGTGGTGCTCGTCGTATCTCTTGATCATAGAGGCGCTCAGGGGGGCCTTG
GTGATCTCGGTGTTCACTCTCAGGATGTCGCTCAGCAGGATGGCGTCGGACAGGTTCTTGGCGGCCAGAA
ACAGGTCGGCGTACTGGTCGCCGATCTGGGCCAGCAGGTTGTCCAGGTCGTCGTCGTAGGTGTCCTTGCT
CAGCTGCAGTTTGGCATCCTCGGCCAGGTCGAAGTTGCTCTTGAAGTTGGGGGTCAGGCCCAGGCTCAGG
GCAATCAGGTTTCCGAACAGGCCATTCTTCTTCTCGCCGGGCAGCTGGGCGATCAGATTTTCCAGCCGTC
TGCTCTTGCTCAGTCTGGCAGACAGGATGGCCTTGGCGTCCACGCCGCTGGCGTTGATGGGGTTTTCCTC
GAACAGCTGGTTGTAGGTCTGCACCAGCTGGATGAACAGCTTGTCCACGTCGCTGTTGTCGGGGTTCAGG
TCGCCCTCGATCAGGAAGTGGCCCCGGAACTTGATCATGTGGGCCAGGGCCAGATAGATCAGCCGCAGGT
CGGCCTTGTCGGTGCTGTCCACCAGTTTCTTTCTCAGGTGGTAGATGGTGGGGTACTTCTCGTGGTAGGC
CACCTCGTCCACGATGTTGCCGAAGATGGGGTGCCGCTCGTGCTTCTTATCCTCTTCCACCAGGAAGGAC
TCTTCCAGTCTGTGGAAGAAGCTGTCGTCCACCTTGGCCATCTCGTTGCTGAAGATCTCTTGCAGATAGC
AGATCCGGTTCTTCCGTCTGGTGTATCTTCTTCTGGCGGTTCTCTTCAGCCGGGTGGCCTCGGCTGTTTC
GCCGCTGTCGAACAGCAGGGCTCCGATCAGGTTCTTCTTGATGCTGTGCCGGTCGGTGTTGCCCAGCACC
TTGAATTTCTTGCTGGGCACCTTGTACTCGTCGGTGATCACGGCCCAGCCCACAGAGTTGGTGCCGATGG
CCAGGCCGATGCTGTACTTCTTGTCTGACCCCCCGCTGCTGCCCCCGCTGCTTTCAGGTGTTGCGCTCTC
GCTTGTGCCAGGTGTCTCAGAGCCAGAGGAGCCTCCGCTAGATCCTCCGGAGTTGATGGAGCTCTGGGCC
TTCTTCTGAGCATTGAACACCTGTCTAGGCATCCGATAGAAATCGCACAGCAGGGCGGCACATTCATCTG
CCAGGATTCCCTCGGTAATTTCGACGCGGTGATTCATGCCGGGGTAGTTCAGCACGTTCATCAGGGAGCC
TGCGGCGCCTCTTTTAGAATTTCTCCATCCAAACACCACGCGGCCGATCCTAGAGTGGATCATGGCGCCG
GCGCACATCACGCAAGGCTCGAATGTCACGTACAGGGTGGCGTCAATCAGTCTGTAGTTCTGCATGACCA
GGCCGCCCTGTCTCAGGGCCATAATTTCGGCATGGGCTGTTGGGTCGTGCAGGCCGATGGCTCTGTTCCA
GCCCTCGCCGATCACTCTATTGTTCAGCACCAGCACGGCTCCCACAGGCACCTCCCTCTCATCCCGTGCC
CTCTTGGCCAGGGTCAGGGCATGTCTCATCCAGTACTCGTGGGAAAACTCCACCTCAGAGACTTTCCGCT
TCTTCTTTGGTGACTCGAACTCGCTTCCGTCGGCTGTCCGTTTCATGGTGGCGAATTCGCATGCCATGGA
TCCGGTGTCTGTTTGAGGTTGCTAGTGAACACAGTTGTGTCAGAAGCAAATGTGACGTCGGGCCCAATTC
GCCCTATAGTGAGTCGTATTACAATTCACTGGCCGTCGTTTTACAACGTCGTGACTGGGAAAACCCTGGC
GTTACCCAACTTAATCGCCTTGCAGCACATCCCCCTTTCGCCAGCTGGCGTAATAGCGAAGAGGCCCGCA
CCGATCGCCCTTCCCAACAGTTGCGCAGCCTGAATGGCGAATGG
[124 nt withheld, positions 5645-5768]
C
[91 nt withheld, positions 5770-5860]
A
[49 nt withheld, positions 5862-5910]
CCTTTGACGTTGGAGTCCACGTTCTTT
[37 nt withheld, positions 5938-5974]
ACCCTATCTCGGTCTATTCTTTTGATTTATAAGGGATTTTGCCGATTTCGGCCTATTGGTTAAAAAATGA
GCTGATTTAACAAAAATTTAACGCGAATTTTAACAAAATATTAACGCTTACAATTTCCTGATGCGGTATT
TTCTCCTTACGCATCTGTGCGGTATTTCACACCGCATCAGGTGGCACTTTTCGGGGAAATGTGCGCGGAA
CCCCTATTTGTTTATTTTTCTAAATACATTCAAATATGTATCCGCTCATGAGACAATAACCCTGATAAAT
GCTTCAATAATATTGAAAAAGGAAGAGTATGAGTATTCAACATTTCCGTGTCGCCCTTATTCCCTTTTTT
GCGGCATTTTGCCTTCCTGTTTTTGCTCACCCAGAAACGCTGGTGAAAGTAAAAGATGCTGAAGATCAGT
TGGGTGCACGAGTGGGTTACATCGAACTGGATCTCAACAGCGGTAAGATCCTTGAGAGTTTTCGCCCCGA
AGAACGTTTTCCAATGATGAGCACTTTTAAAGTTCTGCTATGTGGCGCGGTATTATCCCGTATTGACGCC
GGGCAAGAGCAACTCGGTCGCCGCATACACTATTCTCAGAATGACTTGGTTGAGTACTCACCAGTCACAG
AAAAGCATCTTACGGATGGCATGACAGTAAGAGAATTATGCAGTGCTGCCATAACCATGAGTGATAACAC
TGCGGCCAACTTACTTCTGACAACGATCGGAGGACCGAAGGAGCTAACCGCTTTTTTGCACAACATGGGG
GATCATGTAACTCGCCTTGATCGTTGGGAACCGGAGCTGAATGAAGCCATACCAAACGACGAGCGTGACA
CCACGATGCCTGTAGCAATGGCAACAACGTTGCGCAAACTATTAACTGGCGAACTACTTACTCTAGCTTC
CCGGCAACAATTAATAGACTGGATGGAGGCGGATAAAGTTGCAGGACCACTTCTGCGCTCGGCCCTTCCG
GCTGGCTGGTTTATTGCTGATAAATCTGGAGCCGGTGAGCGTGGGTCTCGCGGTATCATTGCAGCACTGG
GGCCAGATGGTAAGCCCTCCCGTATCGTAGTTATCTACACGACGGGGAGTCAGGCAACTATGGATGAACG
AAATAGACAGATCGCTGAGATAGGTGCCTCACTGATTAAGCATTGGTAACTGTCAGACCAAGTTTACTCA
TATATACTTTAGATTGATTTAAAACTTCATTTTTAATTTAAAAGGATCTAGGTGAAGATCCTTTTTGATA
ATCTCATGACCAAAATCCCTTAACGTGAGTTTTCGTTCCACTGAGCGTCAGACCCCGTAGAAAAGATCAA
AGGATCTTCTTGAGATCCTTTTTTTCTGCGCGTAATCTGCTGCTTGCAAACAAAAAAACCACCGCTACCA
GCGGTGGTTTGTTTGCCGGATCAAGAGCTACCAACTCTTTTTCCGAAGGTAACTGGCTTCAGCAGAGCGC
AGATACCAAATACTGTTCTTCTAGTGTAGCCGTAGTTAGGCCACCACTTCAAGAACTCTGTAGCACCGCC
TACATACCTCGCTCTGCTAATCCTGTTACCAGTGGCTGCTGCCAGTGGCGATAAGTCGTGTCTTACCGGG
TTGGACTCAAGACGATAGTTACCGGATAAGGCGCAGCGGTCGGGCTGAACGGGGGGTTCGTGCACACAGC
CCAGCTTGGAGCGAACGACCTACACCGAACTGAGATACCTACAGCGTGAGCTATGAGAAAGCGCCACGCT
TCCCGAAGGGAGAAAGGCGGACAGGTATCCGGTAAGCGGCAGGGTCGGAACAGGAGAGCGCACGAGGGAG
CTTCCAGGGGGAAACGCCTGGTATCTTTATAGTCCTGTCGGGTTTCGCCACCTCTGACTTGAGCGTCGAT
TTTTGTGATGCTCGTCAGGGGGGCGGAGCCTATGGAAAAACGCCAGCAACGCGGCCTTTTTACGGTTCCT
GGCCTTTTGCTGGCCTTTTGCTCACATGTTCTTTCCTGCGTTATCCCCTGATTCTGTGGATAACCGTATT
ACCGCCTTTGAGTGAGCTGATACCGCTCGCCGCAGCCGAACGACCGAGCGCAGCGAGTCAGTGAGCGAGG
AAGCGGAAGAGCGCCCAATACGCAAACCGCCTCTCCCCGCGCGTTGGCCGATTCATTAATGCAGCTGGCA
CGACAGGTTTCCCGACTGGAAAGCGGGCAGTGAGCGCAACGCAATTAATGTGAGTTAGCTCACTCATTAG
GCACCCCAGGCTTTACACTTTATGCTTCCGGCTCGTATGTTGTGTGGAATTGTGAGCGGATAACAATTTC
ACACAGGAAACAGCTATGACCATGATTACGCCAAGCTATTTAGGTGACACTATAGAATACTCAAGCTATG
CATATGGTCGACGCAATGAAAATAAATGTTTTTTATTAGGCAGAATCCAGATGCTCAAGGCCCTTCATAA
TATCCCCCAGTTTAGTAGTTGGACTTAGGGAACAAAGGAACCTTTAATAGAAATTGGACAGCAAGAAAGC
GAGCTCACTAGTTTATACCTTACGCTTCTTCTTTGGCTTGTACAGCTCGTCCATGCCGAGAGTGATCCCG
GCGGCGGTCACGAACTCCAGCAGGACCATGTGATCGCGCTTCTCGTTGGGGTCTTTGCTCAGGGCGGACT
GGGTGCTCAGGTAGTGGTTGTCGGGCAGCAGCACGGGGCCGTCGCCGATGGGGGTGTTCTGCTGGTAGTG
GTCGGCGAGCTGCACGCTGCCGTCCTCGATGTTGTGGCGGATCTTGAAGTTCACCTTGATGCCG
